Addgene plasmid #13537: pRSET FLIPE-600n
Depositing lab: Wolf Frommer. Depositing organization: Carnegie Institution for Science. Publication: Detection of glutamate release from neurons by genetically encoded surface-displayed FRET nanosensors. Okumoto S, Looger LL, Micheva KD, Reimer RJ, Smith SJ, Frommer WB. Proc Natl Acad Sci U S A. 2005 Jun 14. 102(24):8740-5. 10.1073/pnas.0503274102 PubMed 15939876.
Backbone
  Vector backbone: pRSET-B
  Backbone size w/o insert (bp): 2897
  Vector type: Bacterial Expression
Growth in bacteria
  Bacterial resistance: Ampicillin, 100 μg/mL
  Growth temperature: 37°C
  Growth strain: DH5alpha
  Copy number: High Copy
Gene/Insert
  Gene/Insert name: FLIP-E WT (alt names: ECFP-ybeJ-Venus; Glutamate/aspartate binding protein; gltI)
  Species: E. coli
  Insert size (bp): 2400
  GenBank ID: NP_415188
  Tag / fusion protein: ECFP (N terminal on insert); Venus (C terminal on insert)
  Cloning method: Restriction Enzyme; 5′ cloning site BamHI (not destroyed); 3′ cloning site HindIII (not destroyed)
  Sequencing primers: 5′ N/A
Resource information
  A portion of this plasmid was derived from a plasmid made by: Venus is from Dr. Atsushi Miyawaki. Please ask Dr. Miyawaki for permission to use Venus in another vector.
Terms and licenses: Academic/Nonprofit Terms; Industry Terms: Not Available to Industry
Depositor comments: For more information, see http://carnegiedpb.stanford.edu/research/frommer/nanosensors/index.html
How to cite: pRSET FLIPE-600n was a gift from Wolf Frommer (Addgene plasmid # 13537 ; http://n2t.net/addgene:13537 ; RRID:Addgene_13537)
