[The description below was written by a language model from this plasmid's Addgene catalogue record and pLannotate feature annotations shown in this document.]
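Description:
pRSET FLIPE-600n is a bacterial expression plasmid built on the pRSET-B backbone that encodes a genetically encoded FRET sensor for glutamate. It is a high-copy plasmid of about 5.2 kb, carrying a ColE1/pUC-type origin for replication in E. coli, an ampicillin resistance gene (β-lactamase) with its own promoter, and an f1 phage origin that permits single-stranded DNA production. Short fragments annotated as lacZα, lacI, bom and a gene 10B-derived solubility tag appear to be backbone remnants or partial matches rather than functional elements.

The payload, cloned between BamHI and HindIII sites, is a roughly 2.4 kb fusion in which the E. coli periplasmic glutamate/aspartate binding protein gltI (also called ybeJ), here recorded as the wild-type form, is sandwiched between ECFP at the N terminus and Venus, a fast-maturing yellow fluorescent protein, at the C terminus. In this arrangement, the cyan donor and yellow acceptor form a FRET pair, so that ligand-induced changes in the binding protein are reported as a change in energy transfer. Expression is driven by the T7 promoter with the T7 gene 10 ribosome binding site and ends at the T7 terminator, so a host supplying T7 RNA polymerase is needed. The backbone contributes an N-terminal leader annotated as a His-tag-containing fragment, the T7 gene 10 leader and the Xpress epitope with an enterokinase cleavage site, which is useful for detection and purification of the recombinant sensor. According to the associated publication title, the FLIPE sensor family was developed to detect glutamate release from neurons; this construct is the version for producing the sensor protein in bacteria. The "600n" in the name is not explained in the record.
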