Features (pLannotate 1.2.2; 17 found; start..end, strand, type, name):
     19..37      +  promoter       T7 promoter: promoter for bacteriophage T7 RNA polymerase
     67..89      +  RBS            RBS: efficient ribosome binding site from bacteriophage T7 gene 10 (Olins and Rangwala, 1989)
    109..129     +  CDS            capTEV™ (fragment): composite tag for in vivo biotinylation, TEV protease cleavage, and 6xHis tagging
    130..162     +  CDS            T7 tag (gene 10 leader): leader peptide from bacteriophage T7 gene 10 promotes efficient translation in E. coli
    166..189     +  CDS            Xpress™ tag: Xpress™ epitope tag, including an enterokinase recognition and cleavage site
    202..918     +  CDS            ECFP: ECFP is a basic (constitutively fluorescent) cyan fluorescent protein published in 1996, derived from Aequorea victoria. It has low acid sensitivity.
    934..1758    +  CDS            gltI (fragment): GLTI_ECOLI - Also known as ybeJ, yzzK. Experimental evidence at protein level: Swiss-Prot protein existence level 1. Part of the ABC transporter complex GltIJKL involved in glutamate and aspartate uptake. Binds to both glutamate and aspartate. From Escherichia coli (strain K12).
   1777..2496    +  CDS            Venus: yellow fluorescent protein (YFP) with fast and efficient maturation (Nagai et al., 2002) mammalian codon-optimized
   2509..2558    +  CDS            SET1 (fragment): solubility-enhancement tag derived from T7 phage gene 10B
   2566..2613    +  terminator     T7 terminator: transcription terminator for bacteriophage T7 RNA polymerase
   2639..2705    +  CDS            lacZα (fragment): LacZα fragment of β-galactosidase; lacZ fragment
   2710..3165    +  rep_origin     f1 ori (sequence partly withheld): f1 bacteriophage origin of replication; arrow indicates direction of (+) strand synthesis
   3168..3219    -  misc_feature   bom (fragment): basis of mobility region from pBR322
   3246..3350    +  promoter       AmpR promoter: bla
   3351..4211    +  CDS            AmpR: β-lactamase; bla; confers resistance to ampicillin, carbenicillin, and related antibiotics
   4382..4970    +  rep_origin     ori: high-copy-number ColE1/pMB1/pBR322/pUC origin of replication
   5153..5206    +  CDS            lacI (fragment): lac repressor; lacI; The lac repressor binds to the lac operator to inhibit transcription in E. coli. This inhibition can be relieved by adding lactose or isopropyl-β-D-thiogalactopyranoside (IPTG).
>Addgene plasmid #13537 | pRSET FLIPE-600n | depositor full sequence | sequence record 7663 | Author sequence
ATCTCGATCCCGCGAAATTAATACGACTCACTATAGGGAGACCACAACGGTTTCCCTCTAGATAATTTTG
TTTAACTTTAAGAAGGAGATATACATATGCGGGGTTCTCATCATCATCATCATCATGGTATGGCTAGCAT
GACTGGTGGACAGCAAATGGGTCGGGATCTGTACGACGATGACGATAAGGATCCGGGCCGCATGGTGAGC
AAGGGCGAGGAGCTGTTCACCGGGGTGGTGCCCATCCTGGTCGAGCTGGACGGCGACGTAAACGGCCACA
AGTTCAGCGTGTCCGGCGAGGGCGAGGGCGATGCCACCTACGGCAAGCTGACCCTGAAGTTCATCTGCAC
CACCGGCAAGCTGCCCGTGCCCTGGCCCACCCTCGTGACCACCCTGACCTGGGGCGTGCAGTGCTTCAGC
CGCTACCCCGACCACATGAAGCAGCACGACTTCTTCAAGTCCGCCATGCCCGAAGGCTACGTCCAGGAGC
GCACCATCTTCTTCAAGGACGACGGCAACTACAAGACCCGCGCCGAGGTGAAGTTCGAGGGCGACACCCT
GGTGAACCGCATCGAGCTGAAGGGCATCGACTTCAAGGAGGACGGCAACATCCTGGGGCACAAGCTGGAG
TACAACTACATCAGCCACAACGTCTATATCACCGCCGACAAGCAGAAGAACGGCATCAAGGCCAACTTCA
AGATCCGCCACAACATCGAGGACGGCAGCGTGCAGCTCGCCGACCACTACCAGCAGAACACCCCCATCGG
CGACGGCCCCGTGCTGCTGCCCGACAACCACTACCTGAGCACCCAGTCCGCCCTGAGCAAAGACCCCAAC
GAGAAGCGCGATCACATGGTCCTGCTGGAGTTCGTGACCGCCGCCGGGATCACTCTCGGCATGGACGAGC
TGTACAAGGGTGGTACCGGAGGCGCCGCAGGCAGCACGCTGGACAAAATCGCCAAAAACGGTGTGATTGT
CGTCGGTCACCGTGAATCTTCAGTGCCTTTCTCTTATTACGACAATCAGCAAAAAGTGGTGGGTTACTCG
CAGGATTACTCCAACGCCATTGTTGAAGCAGTGAAAAAGAAACTCAACAAACCGGACTTGCAGGTAAAAC
TGATTCCGATTACCTCACAAAACCGTATTCCACTGCTGCAAAACGGCACTTTCGATTTTGAATGTGGTTC
TACCACCAACAACGTCGAACGCCAAAAACAGGCGGCTTTCTCTGACACTATTTTCGTGGTCGGTACGCGC
CTGTTGACCAAAAAGGGTGGCGATATCAAAGATTTTGCCAACCTGAAAGACAAAGCCGTAGTCGTCACTT
CCGGCACTACCTCTGAAGTTTTGCTCAACAAACTGAATGAAGAGCAAAAAATGAATATGCGCATCATCAG
CGCCAAAGATCACGGTGACTCTTTCCGCACCCTGGAAAGCGGTCGTGCCGTTGCCTTTATGATGGATGAC
GCTCTGCTGGCCGGTGAACGTGCGAAAGCGAAGAAACCAGACAACTGGGAAATCGTCGGCAAGCCGCAGT
CTCAGGAGGCCTACGGTTGTATGTTGCGTAAAGATGATCCGCAGTTCAAAAAGCTGATGGATGACACCAT
CGCTCAGGTGCAGACCTCCGGTGAAGCGGAAAAATGGTTTGATAAGTGGTTCAAAAATCCAATTCCGCCG
AAAAACCTGAACATGAATTTCGAACTGTCAGACGAAATGAAAGCACTGTTCAAAGAACCGAATGACAAGG
CACTGAACGGCGCCGGTACCGGTGGAATGGTGAGCAAGGGCGAGGAGCTGTTCACCGGGGTGGTGCCCAT
CCTGGTCGAGCTGGACGGCGACGTAAACGGCCACAAGTTCAGCGTGTCCGGCGAGGGCGAGGGCGATGCC
ACCTACGGCAAGCTGACCCTGAAGCTGATCTGCACCACCGGCAAGCTGCCCGTGCCCTGGCCCACCCTCG
TGACCACCCTGGGCTACGGCCTGCAGTGCTTCGCCCGCTACCCCGACCACATGAAGCAGCACGACTTCTT
CAAGTCCGCCATGCCCGAAGGCTACGTCCAGGAGCGCACCATCTTCTTCAAGGACGACGGCAACTACAAG
ACCCGCGCCGAGGTGAAGTTCGAGGGCGACACCCTGGTGAACCGCATCGAGCTGAAGGGCATCGACTTCA
AGGAGGACGGCAACATCCTGGGGCACAAGCTGGAGTACAACTACAACAGCCACAACGTCTATATCACCGC
CGACAAGCAGAAGAACGGCATCAAGGCCAACTTCAAGATCCGCCACAACATCGAGGACGGCGGCGTGCAG
CTCGCCGACCACTACCAGCAGAACACCCCCATCGGCGACGGCCCCGTGCTGCTGCCCGACAACCACTACC
TGAGCTACCAGTCCGCCCTGAGCAAAGACCCCAACGAGAAGCGCGATCACATGGTCCTGCTGGAGTTCGT
GACCGCCGCCGGGATCACTCTCGGCATGGACGAGCTGTACAAGTAAAAGCTTGATCCGGCTGCTAACAAA
GCCCGAAAGGAAGCTGAGTTGGCTGCTGCCACCGCTGAGCAATAACTAGCATAACCCCTTGGGGCCTCTA
AACGGGTCTTGAGGGGTTTTTTGCTGAAAGGAGGAACTATATCCGGATCTGGCGTAATAGCGAAGAGGCC
CGCACCGATCGCCCTTCCCAACAGTTGCGCAGCCTGAATGGCGAATGGG
[124 nt withheld, positions 2710-2833]
C
[56 nt withheld, positions 2835-2890]
AGCTTTACGGCACCTCGACCG
[64 nt withheld, positions 2912-2975]
CCTTTGACGTTGGAGTCCACGTTCTTT
[37 nt withheld, positions 3003-3039]
ACCCTATCGCGGTCTATTCTTTTGATTTATAAGGGATTTTGCCGATTTCGGCCTATTGGTTAAAAAATGA
GCTGATTTAACAAATATTTAACGCGAATTTTAACAAAATATTAACGTTTACAATTTCGCCTGATGCGGTA
TTTTCTCCTTACGCATCTGTGCGGTATTTCACACCGCATACAGGTGGCACTTTTCGGGGAAATGTGCGCG
GAACCCCTATTTGTTTATTTTTCTAAATACATTCAAATATGTATCCGCTCATGAGACAATAACCCTGATA
AATGCTTCAATAATATTGAAAAAGGAAGAGTATGAGTATTCAACATTTCCGTGTCGCCCTTATTCCCTTT
TTTGCGGCATTTTGCCTTCCTGTTTTTGCTCACCCAGAAACGCTGGTGAAAGTAAAAGATGCTGAAGATC
AGTTGGGTGCACGAGTGGGTTACATCGAACTGGATCTCAACAGCGGTAAGATCCTTGAGAGTTTTCGCCC
CGAAGAACGTTTTCCAATGATGAGCACTTTTAAAGTTCTGCTATGTGATACACTATTATCCCGTATTGAC
GCCGGGCAAGAGCAACTCGGTCGCCGCATACACTATTCTCAGAATGACTTGGTTGAGTACTCACCAGTCA
CAGAAAAGCATCTTACGGATGGCATGACAGTAAGAGAATTATGCAGTGCTGCCATAACCATGAGTGATAA
CACTGCGGCCAACTTACTTCTGACAACGATCGGAGGACCGAAGGAGCTAACCGCTTTTTTGCACAACATG
GGGGATCATGTAACTCGCCTTGATCGTTGGGAACCGGAGCTGAATGAAGCCATACCAAACGACGAGAGTG
ACACCACGATGCCTGTAGCAATGCCAACAACGTTGCGCAAACTATTAACTGGCGAACTACTTACTCTAGC
TTCCCGGCAACAATTAATAGACTGAATGGAGGCGGATAAAGTTGCAGGACCACTTCTGCGCTCGGCCCTT
CCGGCTGGCTGGTTTATTGCTGATAAATCTGGAGCCGGTGAGCGTGGGTCTCGCGGTATCATTGCAGCAC
TGGGGCCAGATGGTAAGCGCTCCCGTATCGTAGTTATCTACACGACGGGGAGTCAGGCAACTATGGATGA
ACGAAATAGACAGATCGCTGAGATAGGTGCCTCACTGATTAAGCATTGGTAACTGTCAGACCAAGTTTAC
TCATATATACTTTAGATTGATTTAAAACTTCATTTTTAATTTAAAAGGATCTAGGTGAAGATCCTTTTTG
ATAATCTCATGACCAAAATCCCTTAACGTGAGTTTTCGTTCCACTGAGCGTCAGACCCCGTAGAAAAGAT
CAAAGGATCTTCTTGAGATCCTTTTTTTCTGCGCGTAATCTGCTGCTTGCAAACAAAAAAACCACCGCTA
CCAGCGGTGGTTTGTTTGCCGGATCAAGAGCTACCAACTCTTTTTCCGAAGGTAACTGGCTTCAGCAGAG
CGCAGATACCAAATACTGTCCTTCTAGTGTAGCCGTAGTTAGGCCACCACTTCAAGAACTCTGTAGCACC
GCCTACATACCTCGCTCTGCTAATCCTGTTACCAGTGGCTGCTGCCAGTGGCGATAAGTCGTGTCTTACC
GGGTTGGACTCAAGACGATAGTTACCGGATAAGGCGCAGCGGTCGGGCTGAACGGGGGGTTCGTGCACAC
AGCCCAGCTTGGAGCGAACGACCTACACCGAACTGAGATACCTACAGCGTGAGCTATGAGAAAGCGCCAC
GCTTCCCGAAGGGAGAAAGGCGGACAGGTATCCGGTAAGCGGCAGGGTCGGAACAGGAGAGCGCACGAGG
GAGCTTCCAGGGGGAAACGCCTGGTATCTTTATAGTCCTGTCGGGTTTCGCCACCTCTGACTTGAGCGTC
GATTTTTGTGATGCTCGTCAGGGGGGCGGAGCCTATGGAAAAACGCCAGCAACGCGGCCTTTTTACGGTT
CCTGGGCTTTTGCTGGCCTTTTGCTCACATGTTCTTTCCTGCGTTATCCCCTGATTCTGTGGATAACCGT
ATTACCGCCTTTGAGTGAGCTGATACCGCTCGCCGCAGCCGAACGACCGAGCGCAGCGAGTCAGTGAGCG
AGGAAGCGGAAGAGCGCCCAATACGCAAACCGCCTCTCCCCGCGCGTTGGCCGATTCATTAATGCAG
