>Addgene plasmid #13537 | pRSET FLIPE-600n | addgene partial sequence | sequence record 19361 | 13537 with FLIPE (5' TCAAACCATTTTTCCGCTTC 3')
GGTGTCATCCATCAGCTTTTTGAACTGCGGATCATCTTTACGCAACATACAACCGTAGGCCTCCTGAGAC
TGCGGCTTGCCGACGATTTCCCAGTTGTCTGGTTTCTTCGCTTTCGCACGTTCACCGGCCAGCAGAGCGT
CATCCATCATAAAGGCAACGGCACGACCGCTTTCCAGGGTGCGGAAAGAGTCACCGTGATCTTTGGCGCT
GATGATGCGCATATTCATTTTTTGCTCTTCATTCAGTTTGTTGAGCAAAACTTCAGAGGTAGTGCCGGAA
GTGACGACTACGGCTTTGTCTTTCAGGTTGGCAAAATCTTTGATATCGCCACCCTTTTTGGTCAACAGGC
GCGTACCGACCACGAAAATAGTGTCAGAGAAAGCCGCCTGTTTTTGGCGTTCGACGTTGTTGGTGGTAGA
ACCACATTCAAAATCGAAAGTGCCGTTTTGCAGCAGTGGAATACGGTTTTGTGAGGTAATCGGAATCAGT
TTTACCTGCAAGTCCGGTTTGTTGAGTTTCTTTTTCACTGCTTCAACAATGGCGTTGGAGTAATCCTGCG
AGTAACCCACCACTTTTTGCTGATTGTCGTAATAAGAGAAAGGCACTGAAGATTCACGGTGACCGACGAC
AATCACACCGTTTTTGGCGATTTTGTCCAGCGTGCTGCCTGCGGCGCCTCCGGTACCACCCTTGTACAGC
TCGTCCATGCCGAGAGTGATCCCGGCGGCGGTCACGAACTCCAGCAGGACCATGTGATCGCGCTTCTCGT
TGGGGTCTTTGCTCAGGGCGGACTGGGTGCTCAGGTAGTGGTTGTCGGGCAGCAGCACGGGGCCGTCGCC
GA
