>Addgene plasmid #13537 | pRSET FLIPE-600n | addgene partial sequence | sequence record 19362 | EGFP-C 5'-CATGGTCCTGCTGGAGTTCGTG-3'
ANNNNACTCTCGGCTGGACGAGCTGTACAGGGTGGCTTGATACGCGCCGCTAGCAACCCCCTGGAGAAAT
CGAGTTGGCTGGTGTGATTGCTGACCGTCACCGTGCATAACCCCTTGCGGTCTCTTATCAGGACTTGAGG
GGTTTTTTGCTGGGTTGAGGAACTGATTACNGATCTGGCTTGTAGAAGCNAGGCCCGCAAACTCAGCCCT
TCCCACTTGTTGGTCAAACTGATTGGCAAAAGGTACGCGCCCCGTATTCCCCTGCTGCACACGGGCACTG
TGGAGTTTAAATGTGGTTCTACCACCAACCTTGCCAACGCCCAAAAACACCGCTCCTTTCTCTGACTTCC
CTTCCTTGCTCGGCACGCTCCTGTGGATTCCCCGTGGTGGTCATATCCAAGATTTCCCTTTACTGATCCA
ATTTACCGCTTTCCTCACTTCCGGCCTACCTCTGATGTTTTGCTCAGTTGGCTGAATGAATAGCACATCA
TGATGATGCACATCTTCTCCGCCTTTGATCACGGTGACTCTTTCCGCACCCTGGAAAGCGGTCGTGCCGT
TGCCTTTATGATGGATGACGCTCTGCTGGCCGGTGAACGTGCGATAGCGAATAAACCNNATACTGGNAAA
TCGTCTGCAAGCCGCACTCACATGACGCCTACTGTTGTATGTTGCGTACAGATGATCAACACTTANAAAN
CTGATGGATGACACCGTCGATCAGGTGCCGACACCCCGNGATGCNNAAAATGTTATACATGTGAATCNAN
ATCCNCTTACGACNAAAAAACCTCAGCATGAATGCTTCACTGTCNTACNAANGANNTGNANAACATGCTG
CNNNN
