>Addgene plasmid #13537 | pRSET FLIPE-600n | addgene partial sequence | sequence record 19363 | 13537 with T7
ATTTTGTTTAACTTTAAGAAGGAGATATACATATGCGGGGTTCTCATCATCATCATCATCATGGTATGGC
TAGCATGACTGGTGGACAGCAAATGGGTCGGGATCTGTACGACGATGACGATAAGGATCCGGGCCGCATG
GTGAGCAAGGGCGAGGAGCTGTTCACCGGGGTGGTGCCCATCCTGGTCGAGCTGGACGGCGACGTAAACG
GCCACAAGTTCAGCGTGTCCGGCGAGGGCGAGGGCGATGCCACCTACGGCAAGCTGACCCTGAAGTTCAT
CTGCACCACCGGCAAGCTGCCCGTGCCCTGGCCCACCCTCGTGACCACCCTGACCTGGGGCGTGCAGTGC
TTCAGCCGCTACCCCGACCACATGAAGCAGCACGACTTCTTCAAGTCCGCCATGCCCGAAGGCTACGTCC
AGGAGCGCACCATCTTCTTCAAGGACGACGGCAACTACAAGACCCGCGCCGAGGTGAAGTTCGAGGGCGA
CACCCTGGTGAACCGCATCGAGCTGAAGGGCATCGACTTCAAGGAGGACGGCAACATCCTGGGGCACAAG
CTGGAGTACAACTACATCAGCCACAACGTCTATATCACCGCCGACAAGCAGAAGAACGGCATCAAGGCCA
ACTTCAAGATCCGCCACAACATCGAGGACGGCAGCGTGCAGCTCGCCGACCACTACCAGCAGAACACCCC
CATCGGCGANGGCCCCGNGCTGCTGCCCGACAACCACTACCTGAGCACCCAGTCCGCCCTGAGC
